>Addgene plasmid #134189 | pDK197 | addgene full sequence | sequence record 272655 | Addgene NGS Result
CTGTGCCTTATTTGAACTAACCAATCAGTTCGCTTCTCGCTTCTGTTCGCGCGCTTCTGCTCCCCGAGCT
CAATAAAAGAGCCCACAACCCCTCACTCGGGGCGCCAGTCCTCCGATTGACTGAGTCGCCCGGGTACCCG
TGTATCCAATAAACCCTCTTGCAGTTGCATCCGACTTGTGGTCTCGCTGTTCCTTGGGAGGGTCTCCTCT
GAGTGATTGACTACCCGTCAGCGGGGGTCTTTCATTTGGGGGCTCGTCCGGGATCGGGAGACCCCTGCCC
AGGGACCACCGACCCACCACCGGGAGGCAAGCTGGCCAGCAACTTATCTGTGTCTGTCCGATTGTCTAGT
GTCTATGACTGATTTTATGCGCCTGCGTCGGTACTAGTTAGCTAACTAGCTCTGTATCTGGCGGACCCGT
GGTGGAACTGACGAGTTCTGAACACCCGGCCGCAACCCTGGGAGACGTCCCAGGGACTTTGGGGGCCGTT
TTTGTGGCCCGACCTGAGGAAGGGAGTCGATGTGGAATCCGACCCCGTCAGGATATGTGGTTCTGGTAGG
AGACGAGAACCTAAAACAGTTCCCGCCTCCGTCTGAATTTTTGCTTTCGGTTTGGAACCGAAGCCGCGCG
TCTTGTCTGCTGCAGCGCTGCAGCATCGTTCTGTGTTGTCTCTGTCTGACTGTGTTTCTGTATTTGTCTG
AAAATTAGGGCCAGACTGTTACCACTCCCTTAAGTTTGACCTTAGGTCACTGGAAAGATGTCGAGCGGAT
CGCTCACAACCAGTCGGTAGATGTCAAGAAGAGACGTTGGGTTACCTTCTGCTCTGCAGAATGGCCAACC
TTTAACGTCGGATGGCCGCGAGACGGCACCTTTAACCGAGACCTCATCACCCAGGTTAAGATCAAGGTCT
TTTCACCTGGCCCGCATGGACACCCAGACCAGGTCCCCTACATCGTGACCTGGGAAGCCTTGGCTTTTGA
CCCCCCTCCCTGGGTCAAGCCCTTTGTACACCCTAAGCCTCCGCCTCCTCTTCCTCCATCCGCCCCGTCT
CTCCCCCTTGAACCTCCTCGTTCGACCCCGCCTCGATCCTCCCTTTATCCAGCCCTCACTCCTTCTCTAG
GCGCCGGCCGGATCCCAGTGTGGTGGTACGCTACCGGTCGCCACCATGGTGAGCAAGGGCGAGGAGCTGT
TCACCGGGGTGGTGCCCATCCTGGTCGAGCTGGACGGCGACGTAAACGGCCACAAGTTCAGCGTGTCCGG
CGAGGGCGAGGGCGATGCCACCTACGGCAAGCTGACCCTGAAGTTCATCTGCACCACCGGCAAGCTGCCC
GTGCCCTGGCCCACCCTCGTGACCACCCTGACCTACGGCGTGCAGTGCTTCAGCCGCTACCCCGACCACA
TGAAGCAGCACGACTTCTTCAAGTCCGCCATGCCCGAAGGCTACGTCCAGGAGCGCACCATCTTCTTCAA
GGACGACGGCAACTACAAGACCCGCGCCGAGGTGAAGTTCGAGGGCGACACCCTGGTGAACCGCATCGAG
CTGAAGGGCATCGACTTCAAGGAGGACGGCAACATCCTGGGGCACAAGCTGGAGTACAACTACAACAGCC
ACAACGTCTATATCATGGCCGACAAGCAGAAGAACGGCATCAAGGTGAACTTCAAGATCCGCCACAACAT
CGAGGACGGCAGCGTGCAGCTCGCCGACCACTACCAGCAGAACACCCCCATCGGCGACGGCCCCGTGCTG
CTGCCCGACAACCACTACCTGAGCACCCAGTCCGCCCTGAGCAAAGACCCCAACGAGAAGCGCGATCACA
TGGTCCTGCTGGAGTTCGTGACCGCCGCCGGGATCACTCTCGGCATGGACGAGCTGTACAAGTCCGGAGG
GGATCGGTGGAGCTCCACCGGTGGCGGCCGCTCTAGAGAGAATCTTTATTTTCAGGGCGCCGCCAAATTC
AAAGAAACCGCTGCTGCTAAATTCGAACGCCAGCACATGGACAGCGGAGGTGGAGGTACTAGTCTCGAGG
GGCCGCGGGCGCGAGACTACAACCCGTACCCCTACTCAGATGCCATCAACACCTACGACAAGACCGCCCT
GAAAGAGGCTGTGTTCGATGACGACATGGAGCAGCTTCGAGACGTGCCCATCGACCATTCTGACCTGGTG
GCTGACCTTCTGAAAGAGCTGTCCAACCACAATGAGCGAGTGGAGGAACGGAAGGGAGCCCTGCTGGAGC
TGCTCAAGATCACGCGGGAAGACAGCCTTGGTGTCTGGGAGGAGCACTTCAAGACCATTCTGCTCCTGCT
GCTGGAGACCCTTGGAGACAAAGACCATTCAATTCGAGCACTGGCGTTAAGAGTTTTGAGGGAAATTCTG
AGAAATCAACCAGCAAGATTTAAAAACTACGCCGAGCTGACGATTATGAAGACTCTGGAAGCCCACAAAG
ACTCCCATAAGGAGGTGGTGAGAGCGGCTGAGGAGGCTGCGTCCACACTGGCCAGTTCCATCCACCCGGA
GCAGTGCATCAAGGTGCTCTGCCCCATCATCCAGACGGCCGACTACCCCATCAACCTTGCTGCCATCAAG
ATGCAGACCAAAGTCGTCGAGAGGATCGCAAAGGAGTCATTGCTGCAGCTCCTTGTCGACATCATCCCAG
GCTTGCTGCAGGGTTATGACAACACCGAAAGTAGTGTGCGTAAGGCCAGCGTGTTTTGCTTAGTGGCAAT
TTATTCCGTAATCGGAGAAGACCTGAAACCTCACCTTGCACAGCTCACAGGGAGCAAGATGAAGCTACTA
AACTTATACATAAAGAGGGCCCAGACCACCAACAGCAACAGCAGCTCCTCCTCCGATGTCTCCACGCACA
GCTAAGAATTCTGCAGTCGACGGTACCGCGGGCCCGGGATCCACCGGATCTAGATAACTGATCATAATCA
GCCATACCACATTTGTAGAGGTTTTACTTGCTTTAAAAAACCTCCCACACCTCCCCCTGAACCTGAAACA
TAAAATGAATGCAATTCGCCAGCACAGTGGTCGACCCTGTGGAATGTGTGTCAGTTAGGGTGTGGAAAGT
CCCCAGGCTCCCCAGCAGGCAGAAGTATGCAAAGCATGCATCTCAATTAGTCAGCAACCAGGTGTGGAAA
GTCCCCAGGCTCCCCAGCAGGCAGAAGTATGCAAAGCATGCATCTCAATTAGTCAGCAACCATAGTCCCG
CCCCTAACTCCGCCCATCCCGCCCCTAACTCCGCCCAGTTCCGCCCATTCTCCGCCCCATGGCTGACTAA
TTTTTTTTATTTATGCAGAGGCCGAGGCCGCCTCGGCCTCTGAGCTATTCCAGAAGTAGTGAGGAGGCTT
TTTTGGAGGCCTAGGCTTTTGCAAAAAGCTTCATGGCCAAGCCTTTGTCTCAAGAAGAATCCACCCTCAT
TGAAAGAGCAACGGCTACAATCAACAGCATCCCCATCTCTGAAGACTACAGCGTCGCCAGCGCAGCTCTC
TCTAGCGACGGCCGCATCTTCACTGGTGTCAATGTATATCATTTTACTGGGGGACCTTGTGCAGAACTCG
TGGTGCTGGGCACTGCTGCTGCTGCGGCAGCTGGCAACCTGACTTGTATCGTCGCGATCGGAAATGAGAA
CAGGGGCATCTTGAGCCCCTGCGGACGGTGCCGACAGGTGCTTCTCGATCTGCATCCTGGGATCAAAGCC
ATAGTGAAGGACAGTGATGGACAGCCGACGGCAGTTGGGATTCGTGAATTGCTGCCCTCTGGTTATGTGT
GGGAGGGCTAAGATCGATAAAATAAAAGATTTTATTTAGTCTCCAGAAAAAGGGGGGAATGAAAGACCCC
ACCTGTAGGTTTGGCAAGCTAGCTTAAGTAACGCCATTTTGCAAGGCATGGAAAAATACATAACTGAGAA
TAGAGAAGTTCAGATCAAGGTCAGGAACAGATGGAACAGCTGAATATGGGCCAAACAGGATATCTGTGGT
AAGCAGTTCCTGCCCCGGCTCAGGGCCAAGAACAGATGGAACAGCTGAATATGGGCCAAACAGGATATCT
GTGGTAAGCAGTTCCTGCCCCGGCTCAGGGCCAAGAACAGATGGTCCCCAGATGCGGTCCAGCCCTCAGC
AGTTTCTAGAGAACCATCAGATGTTTCCAGGGTGCCCCAAGGACCTGAAATGACCCTGTGCCTTATTTGA
ACTAACCAATCAGTTCGCTTCTCGCTTCTGTTCGCGCGCTTCTGCTCCCCGAGCTCAATAAAAGAGCCCA
CAACCCCTCACTCGGGGCGCCAGTCCTCCGATTGACTGAGTCGCCCGGGTACCCGTGTATCCAATAAACC
CTCTTGCAGTTGCATCCGACTTGTGGTCTCGCTGTTCCTTGGGAGGGTCTCCTCTGAGTGATTGACTACC
CGTCAGCGGGGGTCTTTCACATGCAGCATGTATCAAAATTAATTTGGTTTTTTTTCTTAAGTATTTACAT
TAAATGGCCATAGTTGCATTAATGAATCGGCCAACGCGCGGGGAGAGGCGGTTTGCGTATTGGGCGCTCT
TCCGCTTCCTCGCTCACTGACTCGCTGCGCTCGGTCGTTCGGCTGCGGCGAGCGGTATCAGCTCACTCAA
AGGCGGTAATACGGTTATCCACAGAATCAGGGGATAACGCAGGAAAGAACATGTGAGCAAAAGGCCAGCA
AAAGGCCAGGAACCGTAAAAAGGCCGCGTTGCTGGCGTTTTTCCATAGGCTCCGCCCCCCTGACGAGCAT
CACAAAAATCGACGCTCAAGTCAGAGGTGGCGAAACCCGACAGGACTATAAAGATACCAGGCGTTTCCCC
CTGGAAGCTCCCTCGTGCGCTCTCCTGTTCCGACCCTGCCGCTTACCGGATACCTGTCCGCCTTTCTCCC
TTCGGGAAGCGTGGCGCTTTCTCATAGCTCACGCTGTAGGTATCTCAGTTCGGTGTAGGTCGTTCGCTCC
AAGCTGGGCTGTGTGCACGAACCCCCCGTTCAGCCCGACCGCTGCGCCTTATCCGGTAACTATCGTCTTG
AGTCCAACCCGGTAAGACACGACTTATCGCCACTGGCAGCAGCCACTGGTAACAGGATTAGCAGAGCGAG
GTATGTAGGCGGTGCTACAGAGTTCTTGAAGTGGTGGCCTAACTACGGCTACACTAGAAGAACAGTATTT
GGTATCTGCGCTCTGCTGAAGCCAGTTACCTTCGGAAAAAGAGTTGGTAGCTCTTGATCCGGCAAACAAA
CCACCGCTGGTAGCGGTGGTTTTTTTGTTTGCAAGCAGCAGATTACGCGCAGAAAAAAAGGATCTCAAGA
AGATCCTTTGATCTTTTCTACGGGGTCTGACGCTCAGTGGAACGAAAACTCACGTTAAGGGATTTTGGTC
ATGAGATTATCAAAAAGGATCTTCACCTAGATCCTTTTGCGGCCGCAAATCAATCTAAAGTATATATGAG
TAAACTTGGTCTGACAGTTACCAATGCTTAATCAGTGAGGCACCTATCTCAGCGATCTGTCTATTTCGTT
CATCCATAGTTGCCTGACTCCCCGTCGTGTAGATAACTACGATACGGGAGGGCTTACCATCTGGCCCCAG
TGCTGCAATGATACCGCGAGACCCACGCTCACCGGCTCCAGATTTATCAGCAATAAACCAGCCAGCCGGA
AGGGCCGAGCGCAGAAGTGGTCCTGCAACTTTATCCGCCTCCATCCAGTCTATTAATTGTTGCCGGGAAG
CTAGAGTAAGTAGTTCGCCAGTTAATAGTTTGCGCAACGTTGTTGCCATTGCTACAGGCATCGTGGTGTC
ACGCTCGTCGTTTGGTATGGCTTCATTCAGCTCCGGTTCCCAACGATCAAGGCGAGTTACATGATCCCCC
ATGTTGTGCAAAAAAGCGGTTAGCTCCTTCGGTCCTCCGATCGTTGTCAGAAGTAAGTTGGCCGCAGTGT
TATCACTCATGGTTATGGCAGCACTGCATAATTCTCTTACTGTCATGCCATCCGTAAGATGCTTTTCTGT
GACTGGTGAGTACTCAACCAAGTCATTCTGAGAATAGTGTATGCGGCGACCGAGTTGCTCTTGCCCGGCG
TCAATACGGGATAATACCGCGCCACATAGCAGAACTTTAAAAGTGCTCATCATTGGAAAACGTTCTTCGG
GGCGAAAACTCTCAAGGATCTTACCGCTGTTGAGATCCAGTTCGATGTAACCCACTCGTGCACCCAACTG
ATCTTCAGCATCTTTTACTTTCACCAGCGTTTCTGGGTGAGCAAAAACAGGAAGGCAAAATGCCGCAAAA
AAGGGAATAAGGGCGACACGGAAATGTTGAATACTCATACTCTTCCTTTTTCAATATTATTGAAGCATTT
ATCAGGGTTATTGTCTCATGAGCGGATACATATTTGAATGTATTTAGAAAAATAAACAAATAGGGGTTCC
GCGCACATTTCCCCGAAAAGTGCCACCTGCAGCCTGAATATGGGCCAAACAGGATATCTGTGGTAAGCAG
TTCCTGCCCCGGCTCAGGGCCAAGAACAGATGGAACAGCTGAATATGGGCCAAACAGGATATCTGTGGTA
AGCAGTTCCTGCCCCGGCTCAGGGCCAAGAACAGATGGTCCCCAGATGCGGTCCAGCCCTCAGCAGTTTC
TAGAGAACCATCAGATGTTTCCAGGGTGCCCCAAGGACCTGAAATGACC
Features (pLannotate 1.2.2; 18 found; start..end, strand, type, name):
    368..642     +  misc_feature   MESV Ψ (fragment): packaging signal of murine embryonic stem cell virus
    709..1125    +  CDS            gag (truncated): truncated Moloney murine leukemia virus (MMLV) gag gene lacking the start codon
   1166..1882    +  CDS            EGFP: EGFP is a basic (constitutively fluorescent) green fluorescent protein published in 1996, derived from Aequorea victoria. It is reported to be a rapidly-maturing weak dimer with moderate acid sensitivity.
   1909..1927    +  misc_feature   MCS (fragment): pBluescript multiple cloning site
   1928..1947    +  CDS            capTEV™ (fragment): composite tag for in vivo biotinylation, TEV protease cleavage, and 6xHis tagging
   1961..2005    +  CDS            S-Tag: affinity and epitope tag derived from pancreatic ribonuclease A
   2030..2872    +  CDS            CLASP1 (fragment): CLAP1_HUMAN - Also known as KIAA0622, MAST1. Experimental evidence at protein level: Swiss-Prot protein existence level 1. Microtubule plus-end tracking protein that promotes the stabilization of dynamic microtubules. Involved in the nucleation of noncentrosomal microtubules originating from the trans-Golgi network (TGN). Required for the polarization of the cytoplasmic microtubule arrays in migrating cells towards the leading edge of the cell. May act at the cell cortex to enhance the frequency of rescue of depolymerizing microtubules by attaching their plus-ends to cortical platforms compose
   2876..2912    +  misc_feature   MCS (fragment): multiple cloning site
   2929..3013    +  CDS            large T antigen (fragment): large T antigen from SV40 (simian virus 40)
   3056..3385    +  promoter       SV40 promoter: SV40 enhancer and early promoter
   3393..3791    +  CDS            BSD: blasticidin S deaminase; Aspergillus terreus BSD; confers resistance to blasticidin
   3838..3959    +  LTR            3' LTR (ΔU3) (fragment): self-inactivating 3' long terminal repeat (LTR) from Moloney murine leukemia virus
   3960..4429    +  LTR            LTR: long terminal repeat from Moloney murine leukemia virus
   4495..4547    -  CDS            lacI (fragment): lac repressor; lacI; The lac repressor binds to the lac operator to inhibit transcription in E. coli. This inhibition can be relieved by adding lactose or isopropyl-β-D-thiogalactopyranoside (IPTG).
   4730..5318    -  rep_origin     ori: high-copy-number ColE1/pMB1/pBR322/pUC origin of replication
   5478..6338    -  CDS            AmpR: β-lactamase; bla; confers resistance to ampicillin, carbenicillin, and related antibiotics
   6339..6443    -  promoter       AmpR promoter: bla
   6474..244     +  LTR            LTR (across the origin): long terminal repeat from Moloney murine leukemia virus
