[The description below was written by a language model from this plasmid's Addgene catalogue record and pLannotate feature annotations shown in this document.]
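Description:
pDK197 is a Moloney murine leukemia virus-based retroviral plasmid for expressing a GFP-tagged C-terminal fragment of human CLASP1 in mammalian cells. It is built on the pIC242 backbone, which supplies the N-terminal LAP tag. In bacteria it is maintained through a high-copy ColE1/pUC-type origin and selected with ampicillin via the β-lactamase gene and its native promoter.

The retroviral unit is bounded by MMLV long terminal repeats. Downstream of the 5′ LTR lie a packaging signal and a truncated gag segment lacking its start codon, which together promote efficient encapsidation of the vector RNA when the plasmid is introduced into a packaging cell line. No separate internal promoter is annotated upstream of the fusion gene, so its transcription presumably comes from the 5′ LTR, although the record does not state this explicitly. The open reading frame begins with EGFP, followed by a short region annotated as a TEV protease cleavage site fragment and an S-tag. This arrangement constitutes the localization and affinity purification (LAP) tag, which allows both live imaging and two-step purification of the fusion. It is joined to a roughly 840 bp fragment of CLASP1, a microtubule plus-end tracking protein that stabilizes dynamic microtubules. Exact residue boundaries and cloning sites are not recorded. After the insert, an SV40 enhancer/early promoter drives blasticidin S deaminase, enabling blasticidin selection of transduced cells.

The construct is suited to generating stable cell lines in which the localization and binding partners of the CLASP1 C terminus can be examined. The associated work concerns spindle positioning and astral microtubule plus ends.
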