Addgene plasmid #134189: pDK197
Purpose: Retroviral plasmid expressing LAP-Clasp C terminus
Depositing lab: Iain Cheeseman. Depositing organization: Whitehead Institute for Biomedical Research. Publication: A mitotic SKAP isoform regulates spindle positioning at astral microtubule plus ends. Kern DM, Nicholls PK, Page DC, Cheeseman IM. J Cell Biol. 2016 May 9;213(3):315-28. doi: 10.1083/jcb.201510117. Epub 2016 May 2. PubMed 27138257.
Backbone
  Vector backbone: pic242
  Backbone manufacturer: Iain Cheeseman & Arshad Desai (Addgene plasmid # 44432)
  Vector type: Mammalian Expression, Retroviral
Growth in bacteria
  Bacterial resistance: Ampicillin, 100 μg/mL
  Growth temperature: 37°C
  Growth strain: NEB Stable
  Copy number: High Copy
Gene/Insert
  Gene/Insert name: LAP-Clasp C terminus
  Species: H. sapiens (human)
  Entrez Gene: CLASP1 (a.k.a. MAST1)
  Tag / fusion protein: LAP (GFP) (N terminal on backbone)
  Cloning method: Restriction Enzyme; 5′ cloning site unknown (unknown if destroyed); 3′ cloning site unknown (unknown if destroyed)
Terms and licenses: Academic/Nonprofit Terms; Industry Terms: Not Available to Industry
How to cite: pDK197 was a gift from Iain Cheeseman (Addgene plasmid # 134189 ; http://n2t.net/addgene:134189 ; RRID:Addgene_134189)
